>Addgene plasmid #8677 | pRB2960 | addgene partial sequence | sequence record 17209 | GFP-F 5'-GGTCCTTCTTGAGTTTGTAAC-3'
TACAAAGGATCCATGAGAGAAGTTATTAGTATTAATGGTATGTTCGATTTGCCCGTCCAGGCTAGATCTT
TTTTTTGTTAGTTCATTTTGGCGTTTCATCTTTCATTACTAACTTCAACGCAAAATTTTTTTTTTTTTGA
TTTCTCTTTACAGTCGGTCAAGCTGGTTGTCAGATTGGTAATGCCTGTTGGGAATTATATTCCCTTGAGC
ACGGTATTAAGCCGGATGGACATCTAGAAGATGGCCTTTCAAAGCCGAAGGGAGGAGAAGAGGGTTTCTC
CACGTTTTTCCATGAAACCGGCTACGGTAAGTTCGTTCCAAGGGCTATTTACGTGGATTTAGAGCCCAAC
GTTATTGACGAAGTCCGTAACGGTCCTTACAAGGACTTGTTCCATCCAGAACAGTTGATCAGTGGTAAGG
AGGACGCGGCTAATAATTATGCAAGAGGCCATTACACCGTTGGTAGAGAAATTTTGGGCGATGTTCTGGA
TAGGATTAGAAAACTGGCAGACCAATGTGATGGGTTACAAGGGTTCTTGTTTACCCATTCTCTTGGTGGT
GGTACTGGTTCCGGTCTAGGGTCCTTACTGTTGGAAGAACTATCCGCTGAATACGGTAAGAAATCCAAGC
TGGAATTTGCCGTATACCCTGCTCCACAAGTGTCTACTTCTGTGGTTGAGCCTTACAACACAGTTTTAAC
TACACATACTACATTGGAACATGCAGATTGTACTTTCATGGTCGATAATGAGGCTATTTACGACATGTGC
AAA
