[The description below was written by a language model from this plasmid's Addgene catalogue record.]
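Description:
pRB2960 is a yeast expression plasmid for galactose-inducible production of GFP-tagged alpha-tubulin in Saccharomyces cerevisiae. It is built on pTS408, which descends from pTS210, itself a YCp50-based construct. YCp50 is a standard low-copy centromeric yeast shuttle vector that normally carries a CEN/ARS element and a URA3 marker, but the record does not explicitly list the yeast origin or selectable marker for this plasmid, and no feature table is provided to confirm them. In bacteria the plasmid is selected with ampicillin; its copy number is recorded as unknown.

The expression cassette inherited from pTS210 consists of the GAL1/GAL10 promoter, a short polylinker and the ACT1 transcriptional terminator. pTS408 was made by inserting a PCR-amplified GFP fragment into the BamHI site of that polylinker, leaving cloning sites downstream of GFP so that inserted genes are expressed as amino-terminal GFP fusions. For pRB2960, wild-type TUB1 (YML085C), the major alpha-tubulin gene of budding yeast, was excised as a BamHI–SpeI fragment and ligated into the BamHI and XbaI sites; the compatible SpeI/XbaI ends would be expected to form a junction that neither enzyme recuts, although the record does not state whether the sites were destroyed. The result is GFP::TUB1 transcribed from the GAL1 promoter, repressed in glucose and induced in galactose.

The associated work concerned dominant-lethal alpha-tubulin mutants defective in microtubule depolymerization. A conditional promoter suits the controlled expression of such alleles, and this wild-type fusion plausibly serves as the control and as a fluorescent marker for visualizing microtubules in living cells.
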