Addgene plasmid #8677: pRB2960
Depositing lab: David Botstein. Depositing organization: Stanford University. Publication: Dominant-lethal alpha-tubulin mutants defective in microtubule depolymerization in yeast. Anders KR, Botstein D. Mol Biol Cell 2001 Dec;12(12):3973-86. 10.1091/mbc.12.12.3973 PubMed 11739794.
Backbone
  Vector backbone: pTS408
  Vector type: Yeast Expression
Growth in bacteria
  Bacterial resistance: Ampicillin, 100 μg/mL
  Growth temperature: 37°C
  Growth strain: Unknown
  Growth instructions: Don't know
  Copy number: Unknown
Gene/Insert
  Gene/Insert name: GFP::TUB1 under GAL1 promoter (alt name: TUB1)
  Species: S. cerevisiae (budding yeast)
  Entrez Gene: TUB1 (a.k.a. YML085C)
  Tag / fusion protein: GFP
  Cloning method: Restriction Enzyme; 5′ cloning site See comment (unknown if destroyed); 3′ cloning site See comment (unknown if destroyed)
  Sequencing primers: 5′ N/A
Terms and licenses: Academic/Nonprofit Terms; Industry Terms: Not Available to Industry
Depositor comments: TUB1 wildtype DNA were digested with BamHI and SpeI and ligated to the BamHI and XbaI sites of pTS408. pTS408 was constructed by PCR amplifying GFP with BamHI and BglII sites and by inserting this into the BamHI site of pTS210, creating a plasmid with the polylinker downstream of GFP to create NH2-terminal GFP fusions.The vector plasmid pTS210, a YCp50-based construct, contained the GAL1/GAL10 promoter, a short polylinker (BamHI, HindIII, XbaI), and the ACT1 transcriptional terminator.
How to cite: pRB2960 was a gift from David Botstein (Addgene plasmid # 8677 ; http://n2t.net/addgene:8677 ; RRID:Addgene_8677)
